>Addgene plasmid #23791 | pDONR223-CAMK1D | depositor partial sequence | sequence record 10857 | Author sequence
ATGGCCCGGGAGAACGGCGAGAGCAGCTCCTCCTGGAAAAAGCAAGCTGAAGACATCAAGAAGATCTTCG
AGTTCAAAGAGACCCTCGGAACCGGGGCCTTTTCCGAAGTGGTTTTAGCTGAAGAGAAGGCAACTGGCAA
GCTCTTTGCTGTGAAGTGTATCCCTAAGAAGGCGCTGAAGGGCAAGGAAAGCAGCATAGAGAATGAGATA
GCCGTCCTGAGAAAGATTAAGCATGAAAATATTGTTGCCCTGGAAGACATTTATGAAAGCCCAAATCACC
TGTACTTGGTCATGCAGCTGGTGTCCGGTGGAGAGCTGTTTGACCGGATAGTGGAGAAGGGGTTTTATAC
AGAGAAGGATGCCAGCACTCTGATCCGCCAAGTCTTGGACGCCGTGTACTATCTCCACAGAATGGGCATC
GTCCACAGAGACCTCAAGCCCGAAAATCTCTTGTACTACAGTCAAGATGAGGAGTCCAAAATAATGATCA
GTGACTTTGGATTGTCAAAAATGGAGGGCAAAGGAGATGTGATGTCCACTGCCTGTGGAACTCCAGGCTA
TGTCGCTCCTGAAGTCCTCGCCCAGAAACCTTACAGCAAAGCCGTTGACTGCTGGTCCATCGGAGTGATT
GCCTACATCTTGCTCTGCGGCTACCCTCCTTTTTATGATGAAAATGACTCCAAGCTCTTTGAGCAGATCC
TCAAGGCGGAATATGAGTTTGACTCTCCCTACTGGGATGACATCTCCGACTCTGCAAAAGACTTCATTCG
GAACCTGATGGAGAAGGACCCGAATAAAAGATACACGTGTGAGCAGGCAGCTCGGCACCCATGGATCGCT
GGTGACACAGCCCTCAACAAAAACATCCACGAGTCCGTCAGCGCCCAGATCCGGAAAAACTTTGCCAAGA
GCAAATGGAGACAAGCATTTAATGCCACGGCCGTCGTGAGACATATGAGAAAACTACACCTCGGCAGCAG
CCTGGACAGTTCAAATGCAAGTGTTTCGAGCAGCCTCAGTTTGGCCAGCCAAAAAGACTGTCTGGCACCT
TCCACGCTCTGTAGTTTCATTTCTTCTTCGTCGGGGGTCTCAGGAGTTGGAGCCGAGCGGAGACCCAGGC
CCACCACTGTGACGGCAGTGCACTCTGGAAGCAAGTGA
