>Addgene plasmid #23791 | pDONR223-CAMK1D | addgene partial sequence | sequence record 29570 | 23791 with M13pUC-fwd
GGGCCCAATAATGATTTTATTTTGACTGATAGTGACCTGTTCGTTGCAACAAATTGATGAGCAATGCTTT
TTTATAATGCCAACTTTGTACAAAAAAGTTGGCATGGCCCGGGAGAACGGCGAGAGCAGCTCCTCCTGGA
AAAAGCAAGCTGAAGACATCAAGAAGATCTTCGAGTTCAAAGAGACCCTCGGAACCGGGGCCTTTTCCGA
AGTGGTTTTAGCTGAAGAGAAGGCAACTGGCAAGCTCTTTGCTGTGAAGTGTATCCCTAAGAAGGCGCTG
AAGGGCAAGGAAAGCAGCATAGAGAATGAGATAGCCGTCCTGAGAAAGATTAAGCATGAAAATATTGTTG
CCCTGGAAGACATTTATGAAAGCCCAAATCACCTGTACTTGGTCATGCAGCTGGTGTCCGGTGGAGAGCT
GTTTGACCGGATAGTGGAGAAGGGGTTTTATACAGAGAAGGATGCCAGCACTCTGATCCGCCAAGTCTTG
GACGCCGTGTACTATCTCCACAGAATGGGCATCGTCCACAGAGACCTCAAGCCCGAAAATCTCTTGTACT
ACAGTCAAGATGAGGAGTCCAAAATAATGATCAGTGACTTTGGATTGTCAAAAATGGAGGGCAAAGGAGA
TGTGATGTCCACTGCCTGTGGAACTCCAGGCTATGTCGCTCCTGAAGTCCTCGCCCAGAAACCTTACAGC
AAAGCCGTTGACTGCTGGTCCATCGGAGTGATTGCCTACATCTTGCTCTGCGGCTACCCTCCTTTTTATG
ATGAAAATGA
