[The description below was written by a language model from this plasmid's Addgene catalogue record.]
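Description:
pDONR223-CAMK1D is a Gateway entry clone built in the Invitrogen pDONR223 donor backbone (about 5 kb without insert) and carrying the human CAMK1D open reading frame, which encodes calcium/calmodulin-dependent protein kinase ID (also known as CKLiK or CaMKID). The insert is recorded as 1158 bp and was introduced by Gateway recombination. In a clone of this kind the ORF is normally flanked by attL recombination sites, although no feature table is provided to confirm individual elements. The plasmid is maintained in E. coli as a high-copy replicon under spectinomycin selection. M13 forward and reverse priming sites on either side of the cloning region are listed for sequence verification of the insert.

The ORF is deliberately supplied without a stop codon. This "open" configuration lets the coding sequence be moved by recombination into a destination vector, which then contributes a C-terminal epitope tag of choice and the terminating codon. The record names no promoter driving the insert. The depositors explicitly state that the plasmid is not meant to be transfected directly, so it serves as a shuttle and archival clone rather than an expression construct. They point to a companion set of lentiviral destination vectors (pLX301 to pLX304), obtained separately, for expressing the ORF in mammalian cells. The clone belongs to a kit of kinase ORFs, and the associated publication concerns resistance to RAF inhibition through reactivation of the MAP kinase pathway. This is consistent with its use in gain-of-function expression studies once the ORF has been transferred to a suitable expression vector.
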