Addgene plasmid #23791: pDONR223-CAMK1D
Depositing lab: William Hahn & David Root. Depositing organization: Dana-Farber Cancer Institute. Publication: COT drives resistance to RAF inhibition through MAP kinase pathway reactivation. Johannessen CM, Boehm JS, Kim SY, Thomas SR, Wardwell L, Johnson LA, Emery CM, Stransky N, Cogdill AP, Barretina J, Caponigro G, Hieronymus H, Murray RR, Salehi-Ashtiani K, Hill DE, Vidal M, Zhao JJ, Yang X, Alkan O, Kim S, Harris JL, Wilson CJ, Myer VE, Finan PM, Root DE, Roberts TM, Golub T, Flaherty KT, Dummer R, Weber BL, Sellers WR, Schlegel R, Wargo JA, Hahn WC, Garraway LA. Nature. 2010 Dec 16;468(7326):968-72. doi: 10.1038/nature09627 PubMed 21107320.
Backbone
  Vector backbone: pDONR223
  Backbone manufacturer: Invitrogen
  Backbone size w/o insert (bp): 5005
  Vector type: Gateway Donor vector
Growth in bacteria
  Bacterial resistance: Spectinomycin, 50 μg/mL
  Growth temperature: 37°C
  Growth strain: DH5alpha
  Copy number: High Copy
Gene/Insert
  Gene/Insert name: CAMK1D (alt name: calcium/calmodulin-dependent protein kinase ID)
  Species: H. sapiens (human)
  Insert size (bp): 1158
  Entrez Gene: CAMK1D (a.k.a. CKLiK, CaM-K1, CaMKID)
  Cloning method: Gateway Cloning
  Sequencing primers: 5′ M13pUC-fwd; 3′ M13rev
Terms and licenses: Academic/Nonprofit Terms; Industry Terms: Not Available to Industry
Depositor comments: The ORF has no Stop codon. This design enables easy recombination into a destination vector to add an epitope tag of choice and Stop codon to the ORF. Do NOT use this plasmid directly for transfections. A set of 4 custom lentiviral vectors is available ( pLX301 (http://www.addgene.org/25895/) , pLX302 (http://www.addgene.org/25896/) , pLX303 (http://www.addgene.org/25897/) , pLX304 (http://www.addgene.org/25890/) ) to be used to express these ORFs in mammalian cells. These plasmids are not included in the kit and must be ordered separately.
How to cite: pDONR223-CAMK1D was a gift from William Hahn & David Root (Addgene plasmid # 23791 ; http://n2t.net/addgene:23791 ; RRID:Addgene_23791)
